>Addgene plasmid #156632 | pD649-HAsp-F11R-Fc(DAPA)-AviTag-6xHis | depositor full sequence | sequence record 302373 | Full Sequence
TTTCAATATTATTGAAGCATTTATCAGGGTTATTGTCTCATGAGCGGATACATATTTGAATGTATTTAGA
AAAATAAACAAATAGGGGTCAGTGTTACAACCAATTAACCAATTCTGAACATTATCGCGAGCCCATTTAT
ACCTGAATATGGCTCATAACACCCCTTGCTCATGACCAAAATCCCTTAACGTGAGTTACGCGCGCGTCGT
TCCACTGAGCGTCAGACCCCGTAGAAAAGATCAAAGGATCTTCTTGAGATCCTTTTTTTCTGCGCGTAAT
CTGCTGCTTGCAAACAAAAAAACCACCGCTACCAGCGGTGGTTTGTTTGCCGGATCAAGAGCTACCAACT
CTTTTTCCGAAGGTAACTGGCTTCAGCAGAGCGCAGATACCAAATACTGTTCTTCTAGTGTAGCCGTAGT
TAGCCCACCACTTCAAGAACTCTGTAGCACCGCCTACATACCTCGCTCTGCTAATCCTGTTACCAGTGGC
TGCTGCCAGTGGCGATAAGTCGTGTCTTACCGGGTTGGACTCAAGACGATAGTTACCGGATAAGGCGCAG
CGGTCGGGCTGAACGGGGGGTTCGTGCACACAGCCCAGCTTGGAGCGAACGACCTACACCGAACTGAGAT
ACCTACAGCGTGAGCTATGAGAAAGCGCCACGCTTCCCGAAGGGAGAAAGGCGGACAGGTATCCGGTAAG
CGGCAGGGTCGGAACAGGAGAGCGCACGAGGGAGCTTCCAGGGGGAAACGCCTGGTATCTTTATAGTCCT
GTCGGGTTTCGCCACCTCTGACTTGAGCGTCGATTTTTGTGATGCTCGTCAGGGGGGCGGAGCCTATGGA
AAAACGCCAGCAACGCGGCCTTTTTACGGTTCCTGGCCTTTTGCTGGCCTTTTGCTCACATGTTCTTTCC
TGCGTTATCCCCTGATTCTGTGGATAACCGTATTACCGCCTTTGAGTGAGCTGATACCGCTCGCCGCAGC
CGAACGACCGAGCGCAGCGAGTCAGTGAGCGAGGAAGCGGAAGGCGAGAGTAGGGAACTGCCAGGCATCA
AACTAAGCAGAAGGCCCCTGACGGATGGCCTTTTTGCGTTTCTACAAACTCTTTCTGTGTTGTAAAACGA
CGGCCAGTCTTAAGCTCGGGCCCCCTGGGCGGTTCTGATAACGAGTAATCGTTAATCCGCAAATAACGTA
AAAACCCGCTTCGGCGGGTTTTTTTATGGGGGGAGTTTAGGGAAAGAGCATTTGTCAGAATATTTAAGGG
CGCCTGTCACTTTGCTTGATATATGAGAATTATTTAACCTTATAAATGAGAAAAAAGCAACGCACTTTAA
ATAAGATACGTTGCTTTTTCGATTGATGAACACCTATAATTAAACTATTCATCTATTATTTATGATTTTT
TGTATATACAATATTTCTAGTTTGTTAAAGAGAATTAAGAAAATAAATCTCGAAAATAATAAAGGGAAAA
TCAGTTTTTGATATCAAAATTATACATGTCAACGATAATACAAAATATAATACAAACTATAAGATGTTAT
CAGTATTTATTATCATTTAGAATAAATTTTGTGTCGCCCTTAATTGTGAGCGGATAACAATTACGAGCTT
CATGCACAGTGGCGTTGACTCAATATTGGCCATTAGCCATATTATTCATTGGTTATATAGCATAAATCAA
TATTGGCTATTGGCCATTGCATACGTTGTATCTATATCATAATATGTACATTTATATTGGCTCATGTCCA
ATATGACCGCCATGTTGGCATTGATTATTGACTAGTTATTAATAGTAATCAATTACGGGGTCATTAGTTC
ATAGCCCATATATGGAGTTCCGCGTTACATAACTTACGGTAAATGGCCCGCCTGGCTGACCGCCCAACGA
CCCCCGCCCATTGACGTCAATAATGACGTATGTTCCCATAGTAACGCCAATAGGGACTTTCCATTGACGT
CAATGGGTGGAGTATTTACGGTAAACTGCCCACTTGGCAGTACATCAAGTGTATCATATGCCAAGTACGC
CCCCTATTGACGTCAATGACGGTAAATGGCCCGCCTGGCATTATGCCCAGTACATGACCTTATGGGACTT
TCCTACTTGGCAGTACATCTACGTATTAGTCATCGCTATTACCATGGTGATGCGGTTTTGGCAGTACATC
AATGGGCGTGGATAGCGGTTTGACTCACGGGGATTTCCAAGTCTCCACCCCATTGACGTCAATGGGAGTT
TGTTTTGGCACCAAAATCAACGGGACTTTCCAAAATGTCGTAACAACTCCGCCCCATTGACGCAAATGGG
CGGTAGGCGTGTACGGTGGGAGGTCTATATAAGCAGAGCTCGTTTAGTGAACCGTCAGATCGCCTGGAGA
CGCCATCCACGCTGTTTTGACCTCCATAGAAGACACCGGGACCGATCCAGCCTCCGCGGCCGGGAACGGT
GCATTGGAACGCGGATTCCCCGTGCCAAGAGTGACGTAAGTACCGCCTATAGAGTCTATAGGCCCACCCC
CTTGGCTTCGTTAGAACGCGGCTACAATTAATACATAACCTTATGTATCATACACATACGATTTAGGTGA
CACTATAGAATAACATCCACTTTGCCTTTCTCTCCACAGGTGTCCACTCCCAGGTCCAACTGCACCTCGG
TTCTATCGAAAACGCGCCTGCTAGCGCCACCATGAAGACCATCATTGCCCTGAGCTACATCTTCTGCCTG
GTGTTCGCTGCGGCCGCCTCTGTGACAGTGCACTCTTCTGAACCCGAAGTGCGCATCCCCGAGAACAACC
CTGTGAAGCTGAGCTGCGCCTACAGCGGCTTTAGCAGCCCTAGAGTGGAATGGAAGTTCGACCAGGGCGA
CACCACCAGACTCGTGTGCTACAACAACAAGATCACCGCCAGCTACGAGGACAGAGTGACCTTTCTGCCT
ACCGGCATCACCTTCAAGAGCGTGACCAGAGAGGACACCGGCACCTACACCTGTATGGTGTCTGAGGAAG
GCGGCAACAGCTACGGCGAAGTGAAAGTGAAACTGATCGTGCTGGTGCCTCCTAGCAAGCCCACCGTGAA
TATCCCTAGCAGCGCCACCATCGGCAATAGAGCCGTGCTGACATGTAGCGAGCAGGATGGCAGCCCTCCT
AGCGAGTACACCTGGTTCAAGGACGGCATCGTGATGCCCACCAATCCTAAGAGCACCCGGGCCTTCAGCA
ACAGCAGCTACGTGCTGAATCCTACCACCGGCGAGCTGGTGTTTGATCCTCTGTCTGCCAGCGATACCGG
CGAGTACTCTTGCGAGGCCAGAAATGGCTACGGCACCCCTATGACAAGCAACGCCGTCAGAATGGAAGCC
GTGGAACGGAACGTTGGCGTTGGCGCGCCGGGCGGCGACAAGACCCACACCTGCCCCCCCTGCCCAGCTC
CAGAACTGCTGGGAGGGCCTTCCGTGTTCCTGTTCCCCCCCAAGCCCAAGGACACCCTGATGATCAGCAG
GACCCCCGAGGTGACCTGCGTGGTGGTGGCCGTGTCCCACGAGGACCCAGAGGTGAAGTTCAACTGGTAC
GTGGACGGCGTGGAGGTGCACAACGCCAAGACCAAGCCCAGAGAGGAGCAGTACAACAGCACCTACAGGG
TGGTGTCCGTGCTGACCGTGCTGCACCAGGACTGGCTGAACGGCAAAGAATACAAGTGCAAAGTCTCCAA
CAAGGCCCTGGCTGCCCCAATCGAAAAGACAATCAGCAAGGCCAAGGGCCAGCCACGGGAGCCCCAGGTG
TACACCCTGCCCCCCAGCCGGGAGGAGATGACCAAGAACCAGGTGTCCCTGACCTGTCTGGTGAAGGGCT
TCTACCCCAGCGATATCGCCGTGGAGTGGGAGAGCAACGGCCAGCCCGAGAACAACTACAAGACCACCCC
CCCAGTGCTGGACAGCGACGGCAGCTTCTTCCTGTACAGCAAGCTGACCGTGGACAAGTCCAGGTGGCAG
CAGGGCAACGTGTTCAGCTGCAGCGTGATGCACGAGGCCCTGCACAACCACTACACCCAGAAGTCCCTGA
GCCTGAGCCCCGGCGGCAGCGGTCTTAATGATATTTTCGAGGCTCAGAAGATTGAGTGGCATGAACACCA
CCACCATCACCACTAAGGCCGGCCTGTAGTCACTGGCACAACGCGTTACCCGGTAAGCCAATCGGGTATA
CACGGTCGTCATACTGCAGACAGGGTTCTTCTACTTTGCAAGATAGTCTTGAGTAGTAAAATAAATAGAT
AGAGAAAATCAGCCTCGACTGTGCCTTCTAGTTGCCAGCCATCTGTTGTTTGCCCCTCCCCCGTGCCTTC
CTTGACCCTGGAAGGTGCCACTCCCACTGTCCTTTCCTAATAAAATGAGGAAATTGCATCACAACACTCA
ACCCTATCTCGGTCTATTCTTTTGATTTATAAGGGATTTTGCCGATTTCGGCCTATTGGTTAAAAAATGA
GCTGATTTAACAAAAATTTAACGCGAATTAATTCTGTGGAATGTGTGTCAGTTAGGGTGTGGAAAGTCCC
CAGGCTCCCCAGCAGGCAGAAGTATGCAAAGCATGCATCTCAATTAGTCAGCAACCAGGTGTGGAAAGTC
CCCAGGCTCCCCAGCAGGCAGAAGTATGCAAAGCATGCATCTCAATTAGTCAGCAACCATAGTCCCGCCC
CTAACTCCGCCCATCCCGCCCCTAACTCCGCCCAGTTCCGCCCATTCTCCGCCCCATGGCTGACTAATTT
TTTTTATTTATGCAGAGGCCGAGGCCGCCTCTGCCTCTGAGCTATTCCAGAAGTAGTGAGGAGGCTTTTT
TGGAGGCCTAGGCTTTTGCAAAAAGCTCCCGGGAGCTTGTATATCCATTTTCGGATCTGATCAGCACGTG
TTGACAATTAATCATCGGCATAGTATATCGGCATAGTATAATACGACAAGGTGAGGAACTAAACCATGAC
CGAGTACAAGCCCACGGTGCGCCTCGCCACCCGCGACGACGTCCCCAGGGCCGTACGCACCCTCGCCGCC
GCGTTCGCCGACTACCCCGCCACGCGCCACACCGTCGATCCGGACCGCCACATCGAGCGGGTCACCGAGC
TGCAAGAACTCTTCCTCACGCGCGTCGGGCTCGACATCGGCAAGGTGTGGGTCGCGGACGACGGCGCCGC
GGTGGCGGTCTGGACCACGCCGGAGAGCGTCGAAGCGGGGGCGGTGTTCGCCGAGATCGGCCCGCGCATG
GCCGAGTTGAGCGGTTCCCGGCTGGCCGCGCAGCAACAGATGGAAGGCCTCCTGGCGCCGCACCGGCCCA
AGGAGCCCGCGTGGTTCCTGGCCACCGTCGGCGTCTCGCCCGACCACCAGGGCAAGGGTCTGGGCAGCGC
CGTCGTGCTCCCCGGAGTGGAGGCGGCCGAGCGCGCCGGGGTGCCCGCCTTCCTGGAGACATCCGCGCCC
CGCAACCTCCCCTTCTACGAGCGGCTCGGCTTCACCGTCACCGCCGACGTCGAGGTGCCCGAAGGACCGC
GCACCTGGTGCATGACCCGCAAGCCCGGTGCCTGACACGTGCTACGAGATTTCGATTCCACCGCCGCCTT
CTATGAAAGGTTGGGCTTCGGAATCGTTTTCCGGGACGCCGGCTGGATGATCCTCCAGCGCGGGGATCTC
ATGCTGGAGTTCTTCGCCCACCCCAACTTGTTTATTGCAGCTTATAATGGTTACAAATAAAGCAATAGCA
TCACAAATTTCACAAATAAAGCATTTTTTTCACTGCATTCTAGTTGTGGTTTGTCCAAACTCATCAATGT
ATCTTATCATGTCTGTATACCGTCGACCTCTAGCTAGAGCTTGGCGTAATCATGGTCATTACCAATGCTT
AATCAGTGAGGCACCTATCTCAGCGATCTGTCTATTTCGTTCATCCATAGTTGCCTGACTCCCCGTCGTG
TAGATAACTACGATACGGGAGGGCTTACCATCTGGCCCCAGCGCTGCGATGATACCGCGAGAACCACGCT
CACCGGCTCCGGATTTATCAGCAATAAACCAGCCAGCCGGAAGGGCCGAGCGCAGAAGTGGTCCTGCAAC
TTTATCCGCCTCCATCCAGTCTATTAATTGTTGCCGGGAAGCTAGAGTAAGTAGTTCGCCAGTTAATAGT
TTGCGCAACGTTGTTGCCATCGCTACAGGCATCGTGGTGTCACGCTCGTCGTTTGGTATGGCTTCATTCA
GCTCCGGTTCCCAACGATCAAGGCGAGTTACATGATCCCCCATGTTGTGCAAAAAAGCGGTTAGCTCCTT
CGGTCCTCCGATCGTTGTCAGAAGTAAGTTGGCCGCAGTGTTATCACTCATGGTTATGGCAGCACTGCAT
AATTCTCTTACTGTCATGCCATCCGTAAGATGCTTTTCTGTGACTGGTGAGTACTCAACCAAGTCATTCT
GAGAATAGTGTATGCGGCGACCGAGTTGCTCTTGCCCGGCGTCAATACGGGATAATACCGCGCCACATAG
CAGAACTTTAAAAGTGCTCATCATTGGAAAACGTTCTTCGGGGCGAAAACTCTCAAGGATCTTACCGCTG
TTGAGATCCAGTTCGATGTAACCCACTCGTGCACCCAACTGATCTTCAGCATCTTTTACTTTCACCAGCG
TTTCTGGGTGAGCAAAAACAGGAAGGCAAAATGCCGCAAAAAAGGGAATAAGGGCGACACGGAAATGTTG
AATACTCATATTCTTCCTT
Features (pLannotate 1.2.2; 20 found; start..end, strand, type, name):
    119..143     -  CDS            KanR (fragment): aminoglycoside phosphotransferase; aph(3')-Ia; confers resistance to kanamycin
    254..842     +  rep_origin     ori: high-copy-number ColE1/pMB1/pBR322/pUC origin of replication
   1067..1084    +  terminator     rrnB T2 terminator (fragment): transcription terminator T2 from the E. coli rrnB gene
   1109..1128    -  CDS            lacZα (fragment): LacZα fragment of β-galactosidase; lacZ fragment
   1584..1600    +  protein_bind   lac operator: The lac repressor binds to the lac operator to inhibit transcription in E. coli. This inhibition can be relieved by adding lactose or isopropyl-β-D-thiogalactopyranoside (IPTG). lac repressor encoded by lacI
   1843..2146    +  enhancer       CMV enhancer: human cytomegalovirus immediate early enhancer
   2147..2350    +  promoter       CMV promoter: human cytomegalovirus (CMV) immediate early promoter
   2486..2529    +  intron         CMV intron (fragment): modified intron A from human cytomegalovirus
   2581..2599    +  promoter       SP6 promoter: promoter for bacteriophage SP6 RNA polymerase
   2603..2640    +  CDS            IgH signal sequence (fragment): signal sequence from the mouse immunoglobulin heavy chain variable region
   3085..4074    +  CDS            IGHG1: IGHG1_HUMAN - Experimental evidence at protein level: Swiss-Prot protein existence level 1. Constant region of immunoglobulin heavy chains. Immunoglobulins, also known as antibodies, are membrane-bound or secreted glycoproteins produced by B lymphocytes. In the recognition phase of humoral immunity, the membrane-bound immunoglobulins serve as receptors which, upon binding of a specific antigen, trigger the clonal expansion and differentiation of B lymphocytes into immunoglobulins- secreting plasma cells. Secreted immunoglobulins mediate the effector phase of humoral immunity, which results in
   4289..4400    +  polyA_signal   bGH poly(A) signal: bovine growth hormone polyadenylation signal
   4401..4509    +  rep_origin     f1 ori (fragment): f1 bacteriophage origin of replication; arrow indicates direction of (+) strand synthesis
   4523..4852    +  promoter       SV40 promoter: SV40 enhancer and early promoter
   4900..4947    +  promoter       EM7 promoter: synthetic bacterial promoter&nbsp
   4966..5565    +  CDS            PuroR (fragment): puromycin N-acetyltransferase; pac from Streptomyces; confers resistance to puromycin
   5575..5700    +  CDS            ble (fragment): BLE_KLEPN - Experimental evidence at protein level: Swiss-Prot protein existence level 1. Binding protein with a strong affinity to the bleomycin family of antibiotics. Binds to CL990; an antimitotic-antibiotic compound. From Klebsiella pneumoniae.
   5695..5816    +  polyA_signal   SV40 poly(A) signal: SV40 polyadenylation signal
   5869..6729    -  CDS            AmpR: β-lactamase; bla; confers resistance to ampicillin, carbenicillin, and related antibiotics
   6732..89      -  promoter       AmpR promoter (fragment) (across the origin): bla
