[The description below was written by a language model from this plasmid's Addgene catalogue record and pLannotate feature annotations shown in this document.]
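Description:
pD649-HAsp-F11R-Fc(DAPA)-AviTag-6xHis is a mammalian expression plasmid built on the pD649 backbone for producing a secreted, soluble form of the human cell-surface protein F11R (also called JAM1, JAM-A or CD321). It is a high-copy plasmid maintained in E. coli through a ColE1/pUC-type origin and selected with ampicillin via a β-lactamase gene. The annotated sequence also contains an SV40 early promoter/EM7 promoter unit driving a puromycin N-acetyltransferase coding region, followed by an SV40 polyadenylation signal. This could in principle allow puromycin selection in mammalian cells, although the record does not describe that use. Several short fragments (KanR, lacZα, ble, f1 ori, rrnB T2) appear to be backbone remnants rather than functional elements.

The expression cassette uses the CMV enhancer and immediate-early promoter, a fragment of CMV intron A and an SP6 promoter just upstream of the open reading frame, with a bovine growth hormone polyadenylation signal downstream. The coding region begins with a secretion signal ("HAsp" in the name; the annotation software matched part of this region to an immunoglobulin heavy chain signal sequence). The 633 bp F11R extracellular domain follows, cloned between retained NotI and AscI sites. It is fused at its C terminus to a human IgG1 Fc carrying the D265A and P329A (DAPA) substitutions, generally used to reduce Fc effector binding, then an AviTag for site-specific biotinylation and a 6xHis tag for affinity purification. The Fc portion is expected to dimerize the secreted protein.

The plasmid belongs to a collection of ectodomain constructs made for mapping extracellular protein-protein interactions among human immunoglobulin superfamily receptors. The depositor notes that some plasmids in the collection may carry an IS4-like transposase insertion upstream of the CMV promoter; no such element is annotated in this feature table.
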