Addgene plasmid #156632: pD649-HAsp-F11R-Fc(DAPA)-AviTag-6xHis
Purpose: Mammalian expression of cell-surface protein extracellular domain fused to Fc(DAPA)-Avi-6xHis. Protein is secreted from cells.
Depositing lab: Chris Garcia. Depositing organization: Stanford University. Publication: A Human IgSF Cell-Surface Interactome Reveals a Complex Network of Protein-Protein Interactions. Wojtowicz WM, Vielmetter J, Fernandes RA, Siepe DH, Eastman CL, Chisholm GB, Cox S, Klock H, Anderson PW, Rue SM, Miller JJ, Glaser SM, Bragstad ML, Vance J, Lam AW, Lesley SA, Zinn K, Garcia KC. Cell. 2020 Aug 20;182(4):1027-1043.e17. doi: 10.1016/j.cell.2020.07.025. PubMed 32822567.
Backbone
  Vector backbone: pD649
  Backbone size w/o insert (bp): 6106
  Vector type: Mammalian Expression
Growth in bacteria
  Bacterial resistance: Ampicillin, 100 μg/mL
  Growth temperature: 37°C
  Growth strain: DH5alpha
  Copy number: High Copy
Gene/Insert
  Gene/Insert name: F11R (alt name: JAM1)
  Species: H. sapiens (human)
  Insert size (bp): 633
  Mutation: Fc region of human IgG contains D265A and P329A mutations (DAPA)
  Entrez Gene: F11R (a.k.a. CD321, JAM, JAM1, JAMA, JCAM, KAT, PAM-1)
  Promoter: CMV/SP6
  Tag / fusion protein: Fc(DAPA)-AviTag-6xHis (C terminal on backbone)
  Cloning method: Restriction Enzyme; 5′ cloning site GCGGCCGC (not destroyed); 3′ cloning site GGCGCGCC (not destroyed)
  Sequencing primers: 5′ ATTTAGGTGACACTATAG; 3′ CACGTACCAGTTGAACTTCACC
Resource information
  A portion of this plasmid was derived from a plasmid made by: synthesis by ThermoFisher
Terms and licenses: Academic/Nonprofit Terms; Industry Terms: Not Available to Industry
Depositor comments: Some plasmids in this collection may have an IS4-like element ISVsa5 family transposase upstream of the CMV promoter.
How to cite: pD649-HAsp-F11R-Fc(DAPA)-AviTag-6xHis was a gift from Chris Garcia (Addgene plasmid # 156632 ; http://n2t.net/addgene:156632 ; RRID:Addgene_156632)
