>Addgene plasmid #156632 | pD649-HAsp-F11R-Fc(DAPA)-AviTag-6xHis | depositor partial sequence | sequence record 302374 | insert (extracellular domain)
TCTGTGACAGTGCACTCTTCTGAACCCGAAGTGCGCATCCCCGAGAACAACCCTGTGAAGCTGAGCTGCG
CCTACAGCGGCTTTAGCAGCCCTAGAGTGGAATGGAAGTTCGACCAGGGCGACACCACCAGACTCGTGTG
CTACAACAACAAGATCACCGCCAGCTACGAGGACAGAGTGACCTTTCTGCCTACCGGCATCACCTTCAAG
AGCGTGACCAGAGAGGACACCGGCACCTACACCTGTATGGTGTCTGAGGAAGGCGGCAACAGCTACGGCG
AAGTGAAAGTGAAACTGATCGTGCTGGTGCCTCCTAGCAAGCCCACCGTGAATATCCCTAGCAGCGCCAC
CATCGGCAATAGAGCCGTGCTGACATGTAGCGAGCAGGATGGCAGCCCTCCTAGCGAGTACACCTGGTTC
AAGGACGGCATCGTGATGCCCACCAATCCTAAGAGCACCCGGGCCTTCAGCAACAGCAGCTACGTGCTGA
ATCCTACCACCGGCGAGCTGGTGTTTGATCCTCTGTCTGCCAGCGATACCGGCGAGTACTCTTGCGAGGC
CAGAAATGGCTACGGCACCCCTATGACAAGCAACGCCGTCAGAATGGAAGCCGTGGAACGGAACGTTGGC
GTT
